Addgene plasmid #100166: pET26_MraYaa
Purpose: recombinant expression of target protein as an MBP-His tag fusionat the N-terminus of target protein
Depositing lab: Seok-Yong Lee. Depositing organization: Duke University. Publication: Crystal structure of MraY, an essential membrane enzyme for bacterial cell wall synthesis. Chung BC, Zhao J, Gillespie RA, Kwon DY, Guan Z, Hong J, Zhou P, Lee SY. Science. 2013 Aug 30;341(6149):1012-1016. doi: 10.1126/science.1236501. PubMed 23990562.
Backbone
  Vector backbone: pET26
  Vector type: Bacterial Expression
Growth in bacteria
  Bacterial resistance: Kanamycin, 50 μg/mL
  Growth temperature: 37°C
  Growth strain: DH5alpha
  Copy number: High Copy
Gene/Insert
  Gene/Insert name: mraY (phospho-MurNAc-pentapeptide translocase)
  Species: Aquifex Aeolicus
  Insert size (bp): 1082
  Promoter: T7
  Tag / fusion protein: MBP-His (N terminal on backbone)
  Cloning method: Restriction Enzyme; 5′ cloning site AvrII (not destroyed); 3′ cloning site XhoI (not destroyed)
  Sequencing primers: 5′ CAGATGTCCGCTTTCTGGTATG; 3′ T7_reverse
Terms and licenses: Academic/Nonprofit Terms; Industry Terms: Not Available to Industry
How to cite: pET26_MraYaa was a gift from Seok-Yong Lee (Addgene plasmid # 100166 ; http://n2t.net/addgene:100166 ; RRID:Addgene_100166)
