[The description below was written by a language model from this plasmid's Addgene catalogue record and pLannotate feature annotations shown in this document.]
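Description:
pET26_MraYaa is a 7,594 bp bacterial expression plasmid built on the pET26 backbone for IPTG-inducible production in E. coli of MraY, the phospho-MurNAc-pentapeptide translocase from Aquifex aeolicus. It is selected with kanamycin through an aph(3')-Ia KanR gene and replicates from a ColE1/pMB1-type origin. The catalogue lists it as high copy, although the annotated backbone also retains the rop gene and bom region typical of pBR322-derived pET vectors. An f1 origin and short remnants of a tetracycline resistance gene are also present as backbone carry-over.

Expression is driven by a T7 promoter with an adjacent lac operator and the T7 gene 10 ribosome binding site. A plasmid-borne lacI gene with its own promoter supplies the repressor, so transcription requires a host providing T7 RNA polymerase and is relieved by IPTG. The annotated upstream elements, in order, are a pelB leader fragment, an 8xHis tag and a maltose binding protein lacking its own signal sequence. These are followed by the mraY coding sequence, cloned between AvrII and XhoI sites, which matches the catalogue description of an N-terminal MBP-His fusion. Downstream of the insert lie a His-tag fragment from the vector and the T7 terminator. The record does not say whether this vector-derived C-terminal His sequence is translated, nor does it annotate a protease cleavage site between MBP and MraY.

MraY is an integral membrane enzyme that transfers phospho-MurNAc-pentapeptide onto undecaprenyl phosphate to form lipid I, the first lipid-cycle step of peptidoglycan synthesis. The MBP-His fusion supports recombinant expression and affinity purification of this protein, and the associated publication reports its crystal structure.
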