Features (pLannotate 1.2.2; 22 found; start..end, strand, type, name):
      1..19      +  promoter       T7 promoter: promoter for bacteriophage T7 RNA polymerase
     20..44      +  protein_bind   lac operator: The lac repressor binds to the lac operator to inhibit transcription in E. coli. This inhibition can be relieved by adding lactose or isopropyl-β-D-thiogalactopyranoside (IPTG). lac repressor encoded by lacI
     59..81      +  RBS            RBS: efficient ribosome binding site from bacteriophage T7 gene 10 (Olins and Rangwala, 1989)
     89..153     +  sig_peptide    pelB signal sequence: leader peptide for secretion; pelB (fragment)
    197..220     +  CDS            8xHis: 8xHis affinity tag
    227..1327    +  CDS            MBP: maltose binding protein from E. coli; malE (mutated); This version of the gene does not encode a signal sequence, so MBP will remain in the cytosol.
   1373..2449    +  CDS            mraY: MRAY_AQUAE - Experimental evidence at protein level: Swiss-Prot protein existence level 1. Catalyzes the initial step of the lipid cycle reactions in the biosynthesis of the cell wall peptidoglycan: transfers peptidoglycan precursor phospho-MurNAc-pentapeptide from UDP-MurNAc- pentapeptide onto the lipid carrier undecaprenyl phosphate, yielding undecaprenyl-pyrophosphoryl-MurNAc-pentapeptide, known as lipid I. From Aquifex aeolicus (strain VF5).
   2459..2476    +  CDS            9xHis (fragment): 9xHis affinity tag
   2486..2535    +  CDS            SET1 (fragment): solubility-enhancement tag derived from T7 phage gene 10B
   2543..2590    +  terminator     T7 terminator: transcription terminator for bacteriophage T7 RNA polymerase
   2627..3055    +  rep_origin     f1 ori (sequence partly withheld): f1 bacteriophage origin of replication; arrow indicates direction of (+) strand synthesis
   3108..3165    +  promoter       AmpR promoter (fragment): bla
   3174..3989    -  CDS            KanR: aminoglycoside phosphotransferase; aph(3')-Ia; confers resistance to kanamycin in bacteria or G418 (Geneticin®) in eukaryotes
   4111..4699    +  rep_origin     ori: high-copy-number ColE1/pMB1/pBR322/pUC origin of replication
   4885..5024    -  misc_feature   bom: basis of mobility region from pBR322
   5126..5317    -  CDS            rop: Rop protein, which maintains plasmids at low copy number; rop
   5334..5714    +  CDS            YPB1_ECOLX: Protein predicted: Swiss-Prot protein existence level 4. From Escherichia coli.
   5786..6077    -  CDS            TcR (fragment): tetracycline efflux protein; tet; confers resistance to tetracycline
   6092..6113    -  protein_bind   CAP binding site: CAP binding activates transcription in the presence of cAMP. E. coli catabolite activator protein
   6126..7208    -  CDS            lacI: lac repressor; lacI; The lac repressor binds to the lac operator to inhibit transcription in E. coli. This inhibition can be relieved by adding lactose or isopropyl-β-D-thiogalactopyranoside (IPTG).
   7209..7286    -  promoter       lacI promoter: lacI
   7294..7573    -  CDS            TcR (fragment): tetracycline efflux protein; tet; confers resistance to tetracycline
>Addgene plasmid #100166 | pET26_MraYaa | addgene full sequence | sequence record 194418 | Addgene NGS Result
TAATACGACTCACTATAGGGGAATTGTGAGCGGATAACAATTCCCCTCTAGAAATAATTTTGTTTAACTT
TAAGAAGGAGATATACATATGAAATACCTGCTGCCGACCGCTGCTGCTGGTCTGCTGCTCCTCGCTGCCC
AGCCGGCGATGGCAATGGATATCGGAATTAATTCGGATCCGAATTCGAGCTCACATCACCATCACCATCA
CCATCACCATCACCCCATGAAAATCGAAGAAGGTAAACTGGTAATCTGGATTAACGGCGATAAAGGCTAT
AACGGTCTCGCTGAAGTCGGTAAGAAATTCGAGAAAGATACCGGAATTAAAGTCACCGTTGAGCATCCGG
ATAAACTGGAAGAGAAATTCCCACAGGTTGCGGCAACTGGCGATGGCCCTGACATTATCTTCTGGGCACA
CGACCGCTTTGGTGGCTACGCTCAATCTGGCCTGTTGGCTGAAATCACCCCGGACAAAGCGTTCCAGGAC
AAGCTGTATCCGTTTACCTGGGATGCCGTACGTTACAACGGCAAGCTGATTGCTTACCCGATCGCTGTTG
AAGCGTTATCGCTGATTTATAACAAAGATCTGCTGCCGAACCCGCCAAAAACCTGGGAAGAGATCCCGGC
GCTGGATAAAGAACTGAAAGCGAAAGGTAAGAGCGCGCTGATGTTCAACCTGCAAGAACCGTACTTCACC
TGGCCGCTGATTGCTGCTGACGGGGGTTATGCGTTCAAGTATGAAAACGGCAAGTACGACATTAAAGACG
TGGGCGTGGATAACGCTGGCGCGAAAGCGGGTCTGACCTTCCTGGTTGACCTGATTAAAAACAAACACAT
GAATGCAGACACCGATTACTCCATCGCAGAAGCTGCCTTTAATAAAGGCGAAACAGCGATGACCATCAAC
GGCCCGTGGGCATGGTCCAACATCGACACCAGCAAAGTGAATTATGGTGTAACGGTACTGCCGACCTTCA
AGGGTCAACCATCCAAACCGTTCGTTGGCGTGCTGAGCGCAGGTATTAACGCCGCCAGTCCGAACAAAGA
GCTGGCAAAAGAGTTCCTCGAAAACTATCTGCTGACTGATGAAGGTCTGGAAGCGGTTAATAAAGACAAA
CCGCTGGGTGCCGTAGCGCTGAAGTCTTACGAGGAAGAGTTGGCGAAAGATCCACGTATTGCCGCCACTA
TGGAAAACGCCCAGAAAGGTGAAATCATGCCGAACATCCCGCAGATGTCCGCTTTCTGGTATGCCGTGCG
TACTGCGGTGATCAACGCCGCCAGCGGTCGTCAGACTGTCGATGAAGCCCTGAAAGACGCGCAGACTCCG
GGTAGCCTGGAAGTTCTGTTCCAGGGGCCCGCGGTACCTAGGATGCTGTATCAACTGGCTCTGCTGCTGA
AAGATTATTGGTTCGCCTTTAACGTCCTGAAATATATCACCTTCCGCTCGTTTACTGCCGTTCTGATCGC
CTTCTTCCTGACACTGGTTCTGAGTCCGTCCTTTATTAACCGTCTGCGCAAAATCCAACGCCTGTTTGGT
GGCTATGTTCGTGAGTATACCCCGGAAAGCCATGAAGTGAAAAAATATACGCCGACCATGGGTGGTATTG
TGATCCTGATTGTGGTTACCCTGAGCACACTGCTGCTGATGCGCTGGGATATCAAATATACCTGGGTGGT
TCTGCTGTCTTTTCTGAGCTTTGGCACCATCGGTTTTTGGGACGACTATGTGAAACTGAAAAACAAAAAA
GGCATCTCCATCAAAACCAAATTTCTGCTGCAGGTGCTGTCAGCATCTCTGATTAGCGTGCTGATCTATT
ATTGGGCCGACATCGACACGATTCTGTATTTCCCGTTCTTCAAAGAGCTGTATGTGGATCTGGGAGTCCT
GTATCTGCCGTTCGCTGTGTTTGTGATTGTTGGTAGCGCCAATGCCGTCAATCTGACCGACGGGCTGGAT
GGCCTGGCAATTGGACCGGCAATGACTACTGCTACTGCCCTGGGTGTTGTTGCTTATGCCGTGGGACATT
CGAAAATCGCCCAGTATCTGAATATTCCGTATGTTCCATATGCTGGTGAACTGACCGTGTTCTGCTTTGC
TCTGGTGGGTGCTGGTCTGGGGTTTCTGTGGTTCAACTCCTTCCCGGCTCAAATGTTTATGGGGGATGTG
GGTAGCCTGAGTATTGGAGCGTCACTGGCAACTGTGGCACTGCTGACCAAAAGCGAGTTCATCTTCGCCG
TTGCCGCTGGAGTGTTCGTTTTTGAAACCATCTCCGTGATTCTGCAAATCATCTATTTCCGCTGGACAGG
TGGAAAACGTCTGTTCAAACGTGCCCCGTTTCATCATCACCTGGAACTGAATGGTCTGCCTGAACCGAAA
ATTGTTGTCCGTATGTGGATTATTAGCATCCTGCTGGCCATTATCGCCATTTCAATGCTGAAACTGCGTT
AACTCGAGCACCACCACCACCACCACTGAGATCCGGCTGCTAACAAAGCCCGAAAGGAAGCTGAGTTGGC
TGCTGCCACCGCTGAGCAATAACTAGCATAACCCCTTGGGGCCTCTAAACGGGTCTTGAGGGGTTTTTTG
CTGAAAGGAGGAACTATATCCGGATTGGCGAATGGG
[124 nt withheld, positions 2627-2750]
C
[91 nt withheld, positions 2752-2842]
A
[49 nt withheld, positions 2844-2892]
CCTTTGACGTTGGAGTCCACGTTCTTT
[37 nt withheld, positions 2920-2956]
ACCCTATCTCGGTCTATTCTTTTGATTTATAAGGGATTTTGCCGATTTCGGCCTATTGGTTAAAAAATGA
GCTGATTTAACAAAAATTTAACGCGAATTTTAACAAAATATTAACGCTTACAATTTAGGTGGCACTTTTC
GGGGAAATGTGCGCGGAACCCCTATTTGTTTATTTTTCTAAATACATTCAAATATGTATCCGCTCATGAA
TTAATTCTTAGAAAAACTCATCGAGCATCAAATGAAACTGCAATTTATTCATATCAGGATTATCAATACC
ATATTTTTGAAAAAGCCGTTTCTGTAATGAAGGAGAAAACTCACCGAGGCAGTTCCATAGGATGGCAAGA
TCCTGGTATCGGTCTGCGATTCCGACTCGTCCAACATCAATACAACCTATTAATTTCCCCTCGTCAAAAA
TAAGGTTATCAAGTGAGAAATCACCATGAGTGACGACTGAATCCGGTGAGAATGGCAAAAGTTTATGCAT
TTCTTTCCAGACTTGTTCAACAGGCCAGCCATTACGCTCGTCATCAAAATCACTCGCATCAACCAAACCG
TTATTCATTCGTGATTGCGCCTGAGCGAGACGAAATACGCGATCGCTGTTAAAAGGACAATTACAAACAG
GAATCGAATGCAACCGGCGCAGGAACACTGCCAGCGCATCAACAATATTTTCACCTGAATCAGGATATTC
TTCTAATACCTGGAATGCTGTTTTCCCGGGGATCGCAGTGGTGAGTAACCATGCATCATCAGGAGTACGG
ATAAAATGCTTGATGGTCGGAAGAGGCATAAATTCCGTCAGCCAGTTTAGTCTGACCATCTCATCTGTAA
CATCATTGGCAACGCTACCTTTGCCATGTTTCAGAAACAACTCTGGCGCATCGGGCTTCCCATACAATCG
ATAGATTGTCGCACCTGATTGCCCGACATTATCGCGAGCCCATTTATACCCATATAAATCAGCATCCATG
TTGGAATTTAATCGCGGCCTAGAGCAAGACGTTTCCCGTTGAATATGGCTCATAACACCCCTTGTATTAC
TGTTTATGTAAGCAGACAGTTTTATTGTTCATGACCAAAATCCCTTAACGTGAGTTTTCGTTCCACTGAG
CGTCAGACCCCGTAGAAAAGATCAAAGGATCTTCTTGAGATCCTTTTTTTCTGCGCGTAATCTGCTGCTT
GCAAACAAAAAAACCACCGCTACCAGCGGTGGTTTGTTTGCCGGATCAAGAGCTACCAACTCTTTTTCCG
AAGGTAACTGGCTTCAGCAGAGCGCAGATACCAAATACTGTCCTTCTAGTGTAGCCGTAGTTAGGCCACC
ACTTCAAGAACTCTGTAGCACCGCCTACATACCTCGCTCTGCTAATCCTGTTACCAGTGGCTGCTGCCAG
TGGCGATAAGTCGTGTCTTACCGGGTTGGACTCAAGACGATAGTTACCGGATAAGGCGCAGCGGTCGGGC
TGAACGGGGGGTTCGTGCACACAGCCCAGCTTGGAGCGAACGACCTACACCGAACTGAGATACCTACAGC
GTGAGCTATGAGAAAGCGCCACGCTTCCCGAAGGGAGAAAGGCGGACAGGTATCCGGTAAGCGGCAGGGT
CGGAACAGGAGAGCGCACGAGGGAGCTTCCAGGGGGAAACGCCTGGTATCTTTATAGTCCTGTCGGGTTT
CGCCACCTCTGACTTGAGCGTCGATTTTTGTGATGCTCGTCAGGGGGGCGGAGCCTATGGAAAAACGCCA
GCAACGCGGCCTTTTTACGGTTCCTGGCCTTTTGCTGGCCTTTTGCTCACATGTTCTTTCCTGCGTTATC
CCCTGATTCTGTGGATAACCGTATTACCGCCTTTGAGTGAGCTGATACCGCTCGCCGCAGCCGAACGACC
GAGCGCAGCGAGTCAGTGAGCGAGGAAGCGGAAGAGCGCCTGATGCGGTATTTTCTCCTTACGCATCTGT
GCGGTATTTCACACCGCAATGGTGCACTCTCAGTACAATCTGCTCTGATGCCGCATAGTTAAGCCAGTAT
ACACTCCGCTATCGCTACGTGACTGGGTCATGGCTGCGCCCCGACACCCGCCAACACCCGCTGACGCGCC
CTGACGGGCTTGTCTGCTCCCGGCATCCGCTTACAGACAAGCTGTGACCGTCTCCGGGAGCTGCATGTGT
CAGAGGTTTTCACCGTCATCACCGAAACGCGCGAGGCAGCTGCGGTAAAGCTCATCAGCGTGGTCGTGAA
GCGATTCACAGATGTCTGCCTGTTCATCCGCGTCCAGCTCGTTGAGTTTCTCCAGAAGCGTTAATGTCTG
GCTTCTGATAAAGCGGGCCATGTTAAGGGCGGTTTTTTCCTGTTTGGTCACTGATGCCTCCGTGTAAGGG
GGATTTCTGTTCATGGGGGTAATGATACCGATGAAACGAGAGAGGATGCTCACGATACGGGTTACTGATG
ATGAACATGCCCGGTTACTGGAACGTTGTGAGGGTAAACAACTGGCGGTATGGATGCGGCGGGACCAGAG
AAAAATCACTCAGGGTCAATGCCAGCGCTTCGTTAATACAGATGTAGGTGTTCCACAGGGTAGCCAGCAG
CATCCTGCGATGCAGATCCGGAACATAATGGTGCAGGGCGCTGACTTCCGCGTTTCCAGACTTTACGAAA
CACGGAAACCGAAGACCATTCATGTTGTTGCTCAGGTCGCAGACGTTTTGCAGCAGCAGTCGCTTCACGT
TCGCTCGCGTATCGGTGATTCATTCTGCTAACCAGTAAGGCAACCCCGCCAGCCTAGCCGGGTCCTCAAC
GACAGGAGCACGATCATGCGCACCCGTGGGGCCGCCATGCCGGCGATAATGGCCTGCTTCTCGCCGAAAC
GTTTGGTGGCGGGACCAGTGACGAAGGCTTGAGCGAGGGCGTGCAAGATTCCGAATACCGCAAGCGACAG
GCCGATCATCGTCGCGCTCCAGCGAAAGCGGTCCTCGCCGAAAATGACCCAGAGCGCTGCCGGCACCTGT
CCTACGAGTTGCATGATAAAGAAGACAGTCATAAGTGCGGCGACGATAGTCATGCCCCGCGCCCACCGGA
AGGAGCTGACTGGGTTGAAGGCTCTCAAGGGCATCGGTCGAGATCCCGGTGCCTAATGAGTGAGCTAACT
TACATTAATTGCGTTGCGCTCACTGCCCGCTTTCCAGTCGGGAAACCTGTCGTGCCAGCTGCATTAATGA
ATCGGCCAACGCGCGGGGAGAGGCGGTTTGCGTATTGGGCGCCAGGGTGGTTTTTCTTTTCACCAGTGAG
ACGGGCAACAGCTGATTGCCCTTCACCGCCTGGCCCTGAGAGAGTTGCAGCAAGCGGTCCACGCTGGTTT
GCCCCAGCAGGCGAAAATCCTGTTTGATGGTGGTTAACGGCGGGATATAACATGAGCTGTCTTCGGTATC
GTCGTATCCCACTACCGAGATATCCGCACCAACGCGCAGCCCGGACTCGGTAATGGCGCGCATTGCGCCC
AGCGCCATCTGATCGTTGGCAACCAGCATCGCAGTGGGAACGATGCCCTCATTCAGCATTTGCATGGTTT
GTTGAAAACCGGACATGGCACTCCAGTCGCCTTCCCGTTCCGCTATCGGCTGAATTTGATTGCGAGTGAG
ATATTTATGCCAGCCAGCCAGACGCAGACGCGCCGAGACAGAACTTAATGGGCCCGCTAACAGCGCGATT
TGCTGGTGACCCAATGCGACCAGATGCTCCACGCCCAGTCGCGTACCGTCTTCATGGGAGAAAATAATAC
TGTTGATGGGTGTCTGGTCAGAGACATCAAGAAATAACGCCGGAACATTAGTGCAGGCAGCTTCCACAGC
AATGGCATCCTGGTCATCCAGCGGATAGTTAATGATCAGCCCACTGACGCGTTGCGCGAGAAGATTGTGC
ACCGCCGCTTTACAGGCTTCGACGCCGCTTCGTTCTACCATCGACACCACCACGCTGGCACCCAGTTGAT
CGGCGCGAGATTTAATCGCCGCGACAATTTGCGACGGCGCGTGCAGGGCCAGACTGGAGGTGGCAACGCC
AATCAGCAACGACTGTTTGCCCGCCAGTTGTTGTGCCACGCGGTTGGGAATGTAATTCAGCTCCGCCATC
GCCGCTTCCACTTTTTCCCGCGTTTTCGCAGAAACGTGGCTGGCCTGGTTCACCACGCGGGAAACGGTCT
GATAAGAGACACCGGCATACTCTGCGACATCGTATAACGTTACTGGTTTCACATTCACCACCCTGAATTG
ACTCTCTTCCGGGCGCTATCATGCCATACCGCGAAAGGTTTTGCGCCATTCGATGGTGTCCGGGATCTCG
ACGCTCTCCCTTATGCGACTCCTGCATTAGGAAGCAGCCCAGTAGTAGGTTGAGGCCGTTGAGCACCGCC
GCCGCAAGGAATGGTGCATGCAAGGAGATGGCGCCCAACAGTCCCCCGGCCACGGGGCCTGCCACCATAC
CCACGCCGAAACAAGCGCTCATGAGCCCGAAGTGGCGAGCCCGATCTTCCCCATCGGTGATGTCGGCGAT
ATAGGCGCCAGCAACCGCACCTGTGGCGCCGGTGATGCCGGCCACGATGCGTCCGGCGTAGAGGATCGAG
ATCTCGATCCCGCGAAAT
